Addgene plasmid #22601: Flag-HA-USP33
Depositing lab: Wade Harper. Depositing organization: Harvard Medical School. Publication: Defining the human deubiquitinating enzyme interaction landscape. Sowa ME, Bennett EJ, Gygi SP, Harper JW. Cell. 2009 Jul 23. 138(2):389-403. 10.1016/j.cell.2009.04.042 PubMed 19615732.
Backbone
  Vector backbone: pDEST_Tet_ON_CMV_N_FLAG_HA_PGK_puro
  Backbone manufacturer: Harper_Lab
  Vector type: Mammalian Expression, Retroviral
  Selectable markers: Puromycin
Growth in bacteria
  Bacterial resistance: Ampicillin, 100 μg/mL
  Growth temperature: 37°C
  Growth strain: DH5alpha
  Copy number: High Copy
Gene/Insert
  Gene/Insert name: USP33 (alt names: ubiquitin specific peptidase 33; KIAA1097, MGC16868, VDU1)
  Species: H. sapiens (human)
  Mutation: None
  GenBank ID: BC016663.1
  Entrez Gene: USP33 (a.k.a. VDU1)
  Tag / fusion protein: HA (N terminal on backbone); FLAG (N terminal on backbone)
  Cloning method: Gateway Cloning; 5′ cloning site GATEWAY_LR (unknown if destroyed); 3′ cloning site GATEWAY_LR (unknown if destroyed)
  Sequencing primers: 5′ CMV_forward
Resource information
  A portion of this plasmid was derived from a plasmid made by: Marc_Vidal_Orfeome_collection
Terms and licenses: Academic/Nonprofit Terms; Industry Terms: Not Available to Industry
How to cite: Flag-HA-USP33 was a gift from Wade Harper (Addgene plasmid # 22601 ; http://n2t.net/addgene:22601 ; RRID:Addgene_22601)
