[The description below was written by a language model from this plasmid's Addgene catalogue record and pLannotate feature annotations shown in this document.]
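Description:
Flag-HA-USP33 is a Moloney/MESV-type gammaretroviral expression plasmid of about 9.4 kb for producing N-terminally tagged human USP33 (ubiquitin specific peptidase 33, also called VDU1 or KIAA1097) in mammalian cells. It was made by Gateway LR recombination of an ORFeome-derived USP33 entry clone into the destination vector pDEST_Tet_ON_CMV_N_FLAG_HA_PGK_puro, and the open reading frame is accordingly flanked by attB1 and attB2 sites. No mutation is recorded for the insert. In bacteria the plasmid is maintained through a high-copy ColE1/pUC-type origin and selected with ampicillin via the β-lactamase gene. Short fragments of lacI, lacZα, TcR, rop and bom in the annotation appear to be non-functional backbone remnants.

The viral cassette runs from a murine embryonic stem cell virus 5′ LTR through the Ψ packaging signal and a truncated, start-codon-less gag segment, which together allow the transcript to be packaged when the missing viral proteins are supplied in trans. It ends in a ΔU3 self-inactivating 3′ LTR. Within this, a CMV enhancer/promoter is followed by short matches to tet operator-containing promoters. This fits the "Tet_ON" backbone name and suggests tetracycline-regulatable CMV expression, although the record does not describe the regulator required. The promoter drives a FLAG epitope and an HA epitope fused in frame upstream of USP33. A separate mouse PGK promoter expresses puromycin N-acetyltransferase, so that transduced or stably transfected cells can be selected with puromycin.

The associated publication concerns the interaction landscape of human deubiquitinating enzymes, so the dual FLAG-HA tag is suited to affinity purification of USP33 complexes from stable cell lines, as well as to detection of the protein.
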