Features (pLannotate 1.2.2; 29 found; start..end, strand, type, name):
      2..94      +  CDS            lacI (fragment): lac repressor; lacI; The lac repressor binds to the lac operator to inhibit transcription in E. coli. This inhibition can be relieved by adding lactose or isopropyl-β-D-thiogalactopyranoside (IPTG).
    107..128     +  protein_bind   CAP binding site: CAP binding activates transcription in the presence of cAMP. E. coli catabolite activator protein
    143..173     +  promoter       lac promoter: promoter for the E. coli lac operon
    181..197     +  protein_bind   lac operator: The lac repressor binds to the lac operator to inhibit transcription in E. coli. This inhibition can be relieved by adding lactose or isopropyl-β-D-thiogalactopyranoside (IPTG). lac repressor encoded by lacI
    359..653     -  LTR            3' LTR (ΔU3) (fragment): self-inactivating 3' long terminal repeat (LTR) from Moloney murine leukemia virus
    650..684     -  LTR            3' LTR (ΔU3) (fragment): self-inactivating 3' long terminal repeat (LTR) from Moloney murine leukemia virus
    783..1382    -  CDS            PuroR: puromycin N-acetyltransferase; pac from Streptomyces alboniger; confers resistance to puromycin
   1403..1902    -  promoter       PGK promoter: mouse phosphoglycerate kinase 1 promoter
   1921..1944    +  protein_bind   attB2: mutant version of attB; recombination site for the Gateway® BP reaction BP Clonase™
   1947..4430    -  CDS            USP33 (fragment): UBP33_HUMAN - Also known as KIAA1097, VDU1. Experimental evidence at protein level: Swiss-Prot protein existence level 1. Deubiquitinating enzyme involved in various processes such as centrosome duplication, cellular migration and beta-2 adrenergic receptor/ADRB2 recycling. Involved in regulation of centrosome duplication by mediating deubiquitination of CCP110 in S and G2/M phase, leading to stabilize CCP110 during the period which centrioles duplicate and elongate. Involved in cell migration via its interaction with intracellular domain of ROBO1, leading to regulate the Slit signaling. Plays
   4436..4453    -  protein_bind   attB1 (fragment): mutant version of attB; core recombination site for the Gateway® BP reaction BP Clonase™
   4470..4496    -  CDS            3xHA (fragment): three tandem HA epitope tags
   4509..4529    -  CDS            FLAG (fragment): FLAG® epitope tag, followed by an enterokinase cleavage site
   4606..4639    -  promoter       TRE3GV promoter (fragment): 3rd-generation Tet-responsive promoter that can be activated by binding of Tet-On® 3G, optimized for retroviral and lentiviral vectors
   4647..4666    -  promoter       PLtetO-1 promoter (fragment): modified phage lambda PL promoter with tet operator sites (Lutz and Bujard, 1997)
   4668..4687    -  promoter       PLtetO-1 promoter (fragment): modified phage lambda PL promoter with tet operator sites (Lutz and Bujard, 1997)
   4689..4892    -  promoter       CMV promoter: human cytomegalovirus (CMV) immediate early promoter
   4893..5272    -  enhancer       CMV enhancer: human cytomegalovirus immediate early enhancer
   5287..5703    -  CDS            gag (truncated): truncated Moloney murine leukemia virus (MMLV) gag gene lacking the start codon
   5770..6111    -  misc_feature   MESV Ψ: packaging signal of murine embryonic stem cell virus
   6175..6691    -  LTR            5' LTR: 5' long terminal repeat from murine embryonic stem cell virus
   6733..6831    -  CDS            env (fragment): murine leukemia virus gPr80 envelope polyprotein precursor; env; proteolytically cleaved into gp70SU and p15TM subunits
   6832..7033    +  CDS            TcR (fragment): tetracycline efflux protein; tet; confers resistance to tetracycline
   7033..7182    +  CDS            lacZα (fragment): LacZα fragment of β-galactosidase; lacZ fragment
   7188..7287    -  misc_feature   bom (fragment): basis of mobility region from pBR322
   7389..7424    -  CDS            rop (fragment): Rop protein, which maintains plasmids at low copy number; rop
   7519..7623    +  promoter       AmpR promoter: bla
   7624..8484    +  CDS            AmpR: β-lactamase; bla; confers resistance to ampicillin, carbenicillin, and related antibiotics
   8655..9243    +  rep_origin     ori: high-copy-number ColE1/pMB1/pBR322/pUC origin of replication
>Addgene plasmid #22601 | Flag-HA-USP33 | addgene full sequence | sequence record 386138 | Addgene NGS Result
AGCGCCCAATACGCAAACCGCCTCTCCCCGCGCGTTGGCCGATTCATTAATGCAGCTGGCACGACAGGTT
TCCCGACTGGAAAGCGGGCAGTGAGCGCAACGCAATTAATGTGAGTTAGCTCACTCATTAGGCACCCCAG
GCTTTACACTTTATGCTTCCGGCTCGTATGTTGTGTGGAATTGTGAGCGGATAACAATTTCACAATTCTC
CCCAGCTCTTTCTGCGCTGTCCATAATGAACTATTTCAGGAGTATTGGAGTATGTGGATTCAAAACAGTG
GCTAATTGAGTCAGGATTACTTAATATTCGACTCCTACCCTCAGAATGTTGTTCTCCAACTTCAAGAAAC
TGTTACCCATGAAAGACCCCCGCTGACGGGTAGTCAATCACTCAGAGGAGACCCTCCCAAGGAACAGCGA
GACCACAAGTCGGATGCAACTGCAAGAGGGTTTATTGGATACACGGGTACCCGGGCGACGCAGTCTATCG
GAGGACTGGCGCGCCGAGTGAGGGGTTGTGGGCTCTTTTATTGAGCTCGGGGAGCAGAAGCGCGCGAACA
GAAGCGAGAAGCGAACTGATTGGTTAGTTCAAATAAGGCACAGGGTCATTTCAGGTCCTTGGGGCACCCT
GGAAACATCTGATGGTTCTCTAGCTTGCCAAACCTACAGGTGGGGTCTTTCATTCCCCCCTTTTTCTGGA
GACTAAATAAAATCTTTTATTTTATCGATGCATGGGGTCGTGCGCTCCTTTCGGTCGGGCGCTGCGGGTC
GTGGGGCGGGCGTCAGGCACCGGGCTTGCGGGTCATGCACCAGGTGCGCGGTCCTTCGGGCACCTCGACG
TCGGCGGTGACGGTGAAGCCGAGCCGCTCGTAGAAGGGGAGGTTGCGGGGCGCGGAGGTCTCCAGGAAGG
CGGGCACCCCGGCGCGCTCGGCCGCCTCCACTCCGGGGAGCACGACGGCGCTGCCCAGACCCTTGCCCTG
GTGGTCGGGCGAGACGCCGACGGTGGCCAGGAACCACGCGGGCTCCTTGGGCCGGTGCGGCGCCAGGAGG
CCTTCCATCTGTTGCTGCGCGGCCAGCCGGGAACCGCTCAACTCGGCCATGCGCGGGCCGATCTCGGCGA
ACACCGCCCCCGCTTCGACGCTCTCCGGCGTGGTCCAGACCGCCACCGCGGCGCCGTCGTCCGCGACCCA
CACCTTGCCGATGTCGAGCCCGACGCGCGTGAGGAAGAGTTCTTGCAGCTCGGTGACCCGCTCGATGTGG
CGGTCCGGATCGACGGTGTGGCGCGTGGCGGGGTAGTCGGCGAACGCGGCGGCGAGGGTGCGTACGGCCC
TGGGGACGTCGTCGCGGGTGGCGAGGCGCACCGTGGGCTTGTACTCGGTCATGGTAAGCTTGGGCTGCAG
GTCGAAAGGCCCGGAGATGAGGAAGAGGAGAACAGCGCGGCAGACGTGCGCTTTTGAAGCGTGCAGAATG
CCGGGCCTCCGGAGGACCTTCGGGCGCCCGCCCCGCCCCTGAGCCCGCCCCTGAGCCCGCCCCCGGACCC
ACCCCTTCCCAGCCTCTGAGCCCAGAAAGCGAAGGAGCAAAGCTGCTATTGGCCGCTGCCCCAAAGGCCT
ACCCGCTTCCATTGCTCAGCGGTGCTGTCCATCTGCACGAGACTAGTGAGACGTGCTACTTCCATTTGTC
ACGTCCTGCACGACGCGAGCTGCGGGGCGGGGGGGAACTTCCTGACTAGGGGAGGAGTAGAAGGTGGCGC
GAAGGGGCCACCAAAGAACGGAGCCGGTTGGCGCCTACCGGTGGATGTGGAATGTGTGCGAGGCCAGAGG
CCACTTGTGTAGCGCCAAGTGCCCAGCGGGGCTGCTAAAGCGCATGCTCCAGACTGCCTTGGGAAAAGCG
CCTCCCCTACCCGGTAGAATTCGTTATCGAACCACTTTGTACAAGAAAGTTGGGCACTTTTTTACCCGAA
TAAAAATTTCCAATTCAGTTTTTCTTCTTTTTTCAATTTTCTCCGCCTCAATTTGGCAAGTATGACAAAT
GTACAGATGGTTGACAGCTGGTCCTCCACCATACCTGCTATATAGGTTATCCCAAATGTTCTGAGGCAGC
ATCAAAACCAGGTCTTCAATATAACCAGCTTTTCTTGGAGGAACACCTCCATGAATACAAAGAAAGTCAT
TATTTGAAATAGGGCCAGGTTCGGCAAAGGTCTTAAATTTATTAAGCCACTGTCGAGAAATATAAAACTG
AAGGAGGCTTGGTTCCATTATGTTCAATAAATTTGATATCCTTCTCCTCTCTTTTTGTGCCTCTTCGCTG
CTCTTCCTATAGAAAAGAACGTAAGCTTCTGCATTTTGTACAGTAGATTCTGAAACTTCAGTGACACTCT
GATCATCAAATTCATACCAGAGATTATTTAGATTGTTTCGGCAGTAGGCTATATAGTGTCCACTACTTGC
AGTTCCATGATGGCAAATGACTGACAGAAGATCATATGTCACAATTTGAGCTGGACTATCCTTAGCAAGA
AATGGCTGAAGATCCAAGCCTTCTAGCGGAAATGAAACATGGGTACTGATTTTGGTGGAAAACATTAGTT
CATGTCTGAATCTTTTAAGGTGGATGCACAAAATCTCAGGAAAGTTTTGTACTTTACAAAACTTCACTCC
ATTTCTCAACTTTTTGCATTTTTCACAACTGTACATATTGTCACCTTTTAGTTCATCTCTGGCAAAGAAG
GCAGCAAGACAATCTTGCAAGGTTACTACTGGACCCCAAAACCAGCTCTTCACATATTCCATGAAAAAAG
CTATCCACCCTTGTGGAGCATATGCTTCGCCACATGATCCTGCTTTGACTATAGAAGTTGGATGACTTGA
TGAATGCAGCTTAGCAAGGTCTTCCTTGCCAGGAATTGGCAAGGACAGATCTTGAAAGGTCTCGAGGGTT
ACAGACACCCTGTCACAAGTCAGACACTGCACTGAACTAATGATTGTTCCATCAAATATGTCTGAAATAA
CACTTCTGTATTTCTTGTGCTGTTTTTTTCTCTTTGGAGATGCAGACTGAGCTTTTTTGTGTGGTGGTGC
CAATCCTGGCCACAAATTGCCTGATTTAGGAGGGCTTGCCGATAAACGTGGATTAACACCTTCATTTGAT
GGAAGGATCTGTGGTGTAGACAGGTCATTCGAATGGACATCAGTGATATATTCTGAAGCTCTGCTGTGTA
TTTGCACTTTGACAGTTTCCTGGTTGTTTAAGTCGACTGTTTCAGATATAGAGTCTCTATCTTTATCAAA
TTCGCCTTCAGAATTTACTTTATTAATCTTATTGCACATCTTCTCTTTTTGCCAATCCTTTGACATTTCT
GAATTGTTTTCATCATCCTGAATTAACATTGTTGTTTCATTATTATCTTCAGAAAAGCATCTAGAGCCAT
TTTCATTTTCTGCTCTATCACTGTTGCTACAAGATTCACAAGACTGAAAATCTACATCCGACTGGCTCTT
GTCTTCTTCCATTGTCTCCTCAGTGGTTATGGTTTGCGGATCTTCTTCTACTTCCATGACTTGCTCTTTC
AATTCTTCATGAAGCAAATCCATTAAACATCGAAGGAATTCTTGAGCATCCTGCTGAGAATACCCCCGAA
ATGTTGGATTTACAGTTTTAATTCCTTGAAACAGAGTAGTAGGCACAACAGATCCTGGCCTGCTTTTATG
CCACAGCTCTGTCATTAGTTTGAGATAACTTTTACAAATGGCAGGTTTCTTATCTGTTCGAGCTAGTCCT
CCACAATCAAGAAAAAACTGTGTCAAAGGTGGGCAATTAGAAAGAGCCTGCAAAGCTGCATTCATGTAAC
AAGTATTTCCAATATTTTTCAAACCTGTAAGACCTCTGGCCCTAAGTTCATCTTCTTCATCCGCTTCTAT
ATCCAGATCATCAAATACGGCAACCAGAGGAGTTTTTAATGTTGTATTACTGGGTATTTTAAAATCCTGG
ACACTGTTTTCTTGTATTTGGTGAGGTTGTCTTACATGAGGCAATGAAGGCTGAGTTCCTAATTTCCTAT
CCAAAAATACTTCTTTGCTGCAAGCATAACACCATACTCGAAGAGTGGTAAGGTTCACAGTTAGATAATG
CTTTGTCTCCTGAGAATGTATGGTGCTGTGATCTACTTGTGATTCACCACAGCCAACATATGAACATCTA
TTCTCCAGACATGCCCAAAGATTTGGTCCTTGGACTTTACAATCCTGACAAGTACCAAGGGATTTTTGTA
TCAAATCTTCTTTTGTTATTTCACCAACTGAATCCAAATGTGGACAATGATTTCGAAAAGCTGACATTTT
GTTAGGAATTTTTTCCTGTTTCCCAAGACTTTCAAAATGAGGTAACACCTTTAAGGTTAATATCGTTATG
TGTGAATTTGATCCTGTCATGCCAACTTTTTTGTACAAACTTGTTTGATAACCTCGAGCAGCGTAATCTG
GAACATCGTATGGGTATCCTCCATCGAGCTTGTCATCGTCATCCTTGTAGTCCATGGTGGCAGATCCCCG
GAGGCTGGATCGGTCCCGGTGTCTTCTATGGAGGTCAAAACAGCGTGGATGGCGTCTCCAGGCGATCTGA
CGGTTCACTAAACGAGCTCGTCGACGATCTCTATCACTGATAGGGAGATCTCTATCACTGATAGGGAGAG
CTCTGCTTATATAGACCTCCCACCGTACACGCCTACCGCCCATTTGCGTCAATGGGGCGGAGTTGTTACG
ACATTTTGGAAAGTCCCGTTGATTTTGGTGCCAAAACAAACTCCCATTGACGTCAATGGGGTGGAGACTT
GGAAATCCCCGTGAGTCAAACCGCTATCCACGCCCATTGATGTACTGCCAAAACCGCATCACCATGGTAA
TAGCGATGACTAATACGTAGATGTACTGCCAAGTAGGAAAGTCCCATAAGGTCATGTACTGGGCATAATG
CCAGGCGGGCCATTTACCGTCATTGACGTCAATAGGGGGCGTACTTGGCATATGATACACTTGATGTACT
GCCAAGTGGGCAGTTTACCGTAAATACTCCACCCATTGACGTCAATGGAAAGTCCCTATTGGCGTTACTA
TGGGAACATACGTCATTATTGACGTCAATGGGCGGGGGTCGTTGGGCGGTCAGCCAGGCGGGCCATTTAC
CGTAAGTTATGTAACGCGGAACTCCATATATGGGCTATGAACTAATGACCCCGTAATTGATTACTATTAA
TAACTAGTCAATAATCAATGTCAAGGATCTAATTCCGGCGCCTAGAGAAGGAGTGAGGGCTGGATAAAGG
GAGGATCGAGGCGGGGTCGAACGAGGAGGTTCAAGGGGGAGAGACGGGGCGGATGGAGGAAGAGGAGGCG
GAGGCTTAGGGTGTACAAAGGGCTTGACCCAGGGAGGGGGGTCAAAAGCCAAGGCTTCCCAGGTCACGAT
GTAGGGGACCTGGTCTGGGTGTCCATGCGGGCCAGGTGAAAAGACCTTGATCTTAACCTGGGTGATGAGG
TCTCGGTTAAAGGTGCCGTCTCGCGGCCATCCGACGTTAAAGGTTGGCCATTCTGCAGAGCAGAAGGTAA
CCCAACGTCTCTTCTTGACATCTACCGACTGGTTGTGAGCGATCCGCTCGACATCTTTCCAGTGACCTAA
GGTCAAACTTAAGGGAGTGGTAACAGTCTGGCCCTAATTTTCAGACAAATACAGAAACACAGTCAGACAG
AGACAACACAGAACGATGCTGCAGCGCTGCAGCAGACAAGACGCGCGGCTTCGGTTCCAAACCGAAAGCA
AAAATTCAGACGGAGGCGGGAACTGTTTTAGGTTCTCGTCTCCTACCAGAACCACATATCCTGACGGGGT
CGGATTCCACATCGACTCCCTTCCTCAGGTCGGGCCACAAAAACGGCCCCCAAAGTCCCTGGGACGTCTC
CCAGGGTTGCGGCCGGGTGTTCAGAACTCGTCAGTTCCACCACGGGTCCGCCAGATACAGAGCTAGTTAG
CTAACTAGTACAGACGCAGGCGCAAACATTAGATGCCGGCACAAACACGCACAAAGACAGAGACAGACAC
GAAACGACCGCTGGCCAGCTTACCTCCCGGCGGGGGGGTCGGTGGTCCCTGGGCAGGGGTCTCCAAATCT
CGGTGGAACCTCCAAATGAAAGACCCCCGAGGTGGGCAGTCAATCAATCTGAGGAGACCCTCCCAAGGAT
CAGCGAGTCCACGATTCGGATGCAAACAGCAAGAGGCTTTATTGGGAATACGGGTACCCGGGCGACGCAG
TCTATCGGAGGACTGGCGCGCCGAGTGAGGGGTTGTGGGCTCTTTTATTGAGCTCGGGGAGCAGAAGCGC
GCGAACAGAAGCGAGAAGCGAACTGATTGGTTAGTTCAAATAAGGCACAGGGTCATTTCAGGTCCTTGGG
GCACCCTGGAAACATCTGATGGTTCTCTAGAAACTGCTGAGGGCGGGACCGCATCTGGGGACCATCTGTT
CTTGGCCCTGAGCCGGGGCAGGAACTGCTTACCACAGATATCCTGTTTGGCCCATATTCTGCTGTCTCTC
TGTTCCTAACCTTGATCTGAACTTCTCTATTCTCAGTTATGTATTTTCCATGCCTTGCAAAATGGCGTTA
CTTAAGCTAGCTTGCCAAACCTACAGGTGGGGTCTTTCATTCCCCCCTTTTTCTGGAGACTAAATAAAAT
CTTTTATTTTATCTATGGCTCGTACTCTATAGGCTTCAGCTGGTGATATTGTTGAGTCAAAACTAGAGCC
TGGACCACTGATATCCTGTCTTTAACAAATTGGACTAATCGCCTCTACGCCGGACGCATCGTGGCCGGCA
TCACCGGCGCCACAGGTGCGGTTGCTGGCGCCTATATCGCCGACATCACCGATGGGGAAGATCGGGCTCG
CCACTTCGGGCTCATGAGCGCTTGTTTCGGCGTGGGTATGGTGGCAGGCCCCGTGGCCGGGGGACTGTTG
GGCGCCATCTCCTTGCATGCACCATTCCTTGCGCCGTCGTTTTACAACGTCGTGACTGGGAAAACCCTGG
CGTTACCCAACTTAATCGCCTTGCAGCACATCCCCCTTTCGCCAGCTGGCGTAATAGCGAAGAGGCCCGC
ACCGATCGCCCTTCCCAACAGTTGCGCAGCCTGAATGGCGAATGGCGCCTGATGCGGTATTTTCTCCTTA
CGCATCTGTGCGGTATTTCACACCGCATATGGTGCACTCTCAGTACAATCTGCTCTGATGCCGCATAGTT
AAGCCAGCCCCGACACCCGCCAACACCCGCTGACGCGCCCTGACGGGCTTGTCTGCTCCCGGCATCCGCT
TACAGACAAGCTGTGACCGTCTCCGGGAGCTGCATGTGTCAGAGGTTTTCACCGTCATCACCGAAACGCG
CGAGACGAAAGGGCCTCGTGATACGCCTATTTTTATAGGTTAATGTCATGATAATAATGGTTTCTTAGAC
GTCAGGTGGCACTTTTCGGGGAAATGTGCGCGGAACCCCTATTTGTTTATTTTTCTAAATACATTCAAAT
ATGTATCCGCTCATGAGACAATAACCCTGATAAATGCTTCAATAATATTGAAAAAGGAAGAGTATGAGTA
TTCAACATTTCCGTGTCGCCCTTATTCCCTTTTTTGCGGCATTTTGCCTTCCTGTTTTTGCTCACCCAGA
AACGCTGGTGAAAGTAAAAGATGCTGAAGATCAGTTGGGTGCACGAGTGGGTTACATCGAACTGGATCTC
AACAGCGGTAAGATCCTTGAGAGTTTTCGCCCCGAAGAACGTTTTCCAATGATGAGCACTTTTAAAGTTC
TGCTATGTGGCGCGGTATTATCCCGTATTGACGCCGGGCAAGAGCAACTCGGTCGCCGCATACACTATTC
TCAGAATGACTTGGTTGAGTACTCACCAGTCACAGAAAAGCATCTTACGGATGGCATGACAGTAAGAGAA
TTATGCAGTGCTGCCATAACCATGAGTGATAACACTGCGGCCAACTTACTTCTGACAACGATCGGAGGAC
CGAAGGAGCTAACCGCTTTTTTGCACAACATGGGGGATCATGTAACTCGCCTTGATCGTTGGGAACCGGA
GCTGAATGAAGCCATACCAAACGACGAGCGTGACACCACGATGCCTGTAGCAATGGCAACAACGTTGCGC
AAACTATTAACTGGCGAACTACTTACTCTAGCTTCCCGGCAACAATTAATAGACTGGATGGAGGCGGATA
AAGTTGCAGGACCACTTCTGCGCTCGGCCCTTCCGGCTGGCTGGTTTATTGCTGATAAATCTGGAGCCGG
TGAGCGTGGGTCTCGCGGTATCATTGCAGCACTGGGGCCAGATGGTAAGCCCTCCCGTATCGTAGTTATC
TACACGACGGGGAGTCAGGCAACTATGGATGAACGAAATAGACAGATCGCTGAGATAGGTGCCTCACTGA
TTAAGCATTGGTAACTGTCAGACCAAGTTTACTCATATATACTTTAGATTGATTTAAAACTTCATTTTTA
ATTTAAAAGGATCTAGGTGAAGATCCTTTTTGATAATCTCATGACCAAAATCCCTTAACGTGAGTTTTCG
TTCCACTGAGCGTCAGACCCCGTAGAAAAGATCAAAGGATCTTCTTGAGATCCTTTTTTTCTGCGCGTAA
TCTGCTGCTTGCAAACAAAAAAACCACCGCTACCAGCGGTGGTTTGTTTGCCGGATCAAGAGCTACCAAC
TCTTTTTCCGAAGGTAACTGGCTTCAGCAGAGCGCAGATACCAAATACTGTTCTTCTAGTGTAGCCGTAG
TTAGGCCACCACTTCAAGAACTCTGTAGCACCGCCTACATACCTCGCTCTGCTAATCCTGTTACCAGTGG
CTGCTGCCAGTGGCGATAAGTCGTGTCTTACCGGGTTGGACTCAAGACGATAGTTACCGGATAAGGCGCA
GCGGTCGGGCTGAACGGGGGGTTCGTGCACACAGCCCAGCTTGGAGCGAACGACCTACACCGAACTGAGA
TACCTACAGCGTGAGCTATGAGAAAGCGCCACGCTTCCCGAAGGGAGAAAGGCGGACAGGTATCCGGTAA
GCGGCAGGGTCGGAACAGGAGAGCGCACGAGGGAGCTTCCAGGGGGAAACGCCTGGTATCTTTATAGTCC
TGTCGGGTTTCGCCACCTCTGACTTGAGCGTCGATTTTTGTGATGCTCGTCAGGGGGGCGGAGCCTATGG
AAAAACGCCAGCAACGCGGCCTTTTTACGGTTCCTGGCCTTTTGCTGGCCTTTTGCTCACATGTTCTTTC
CTGCGTTATCCCCTGATTCTGTGGATAACCGTATTACCGCCTTTGAGTGAGCTGATACCGCTCGCCGCAG
CCGAACGACCGAGCGCAGCGAGTCAGTGAGCGAGGAAGCGGAAG
