>Addgene plasmid #22601 | Flag-HA-USP33 | addgene partial sequence | sequence record 28401 | 22601 with CMV-F
CTCCCTATCAGTGATAGAGATCGTCGACGAGCTCGTTTAGTGAACCGTCAGATCGCCTGGAGACGCCATC
CACGCTGTTTTGACCTCCATAGAAGACACCGGGACCGATCCAGCCTCCGGGGATCTGCCACCATGGACTA
CAAGGATGACGATGACAAGCTCGATGGAGGATACCCATACGATGTTCCAGATTACGCTGCTCGAGGTTAT
CAAACAAGTTTGTACAAAAAAGTTGGCATGACAGGATCAAATTCACACATAACGATATTAACCTTAAAGG
TGTTACCTCATTTTGAAAGTCTTGGGAAACAGGAAAAAATTCCTAACAAAATGTCAGCTTTTCGAAATCA
TTGTCCACATTTGGATTCAGTTGGTGAAATAACAAAAGAAGATTTGATACAAAAATCCCTTGGTACTTGT
CAGGATTGTAAAGTCCAAGGACCAAATCTTTGGGCATGTCTGGAGAATAGATGTTCATATGTTGGCTGTG
GTGAATCACAAGTAGATCACAGCACCATACATTCTCAGGAGACAAAGCATTATCTAACTGTGAACCTTAC
CACTCTTCGAGTATGGTGTTATGCTTGCAGCAAAGAAGTATTTTTGGATAGGAAATTAGGAACTCAGCCT
TCATTGCCTCATGTAAGACAACCTCACCAAATACAAGAAAACAGTGTCCAGGANTTTAAAATACCCAGTA
ATACAACATTAAAAACTCCTCTGGTTGCCGTATTTGATGATCTGGATATAGAAGCGGATGAAGAAGA
